Addgene plasmid #18412: T4 Lysozyme P86A
Depositing lab: Brian Matthews. Depositing organization: University of Oregon.
Backbone
  Vector backbone: pHS1403
  Backbone size w/o insert (bp): 5000
  Vector type: Bacterial Expression
Growth in bacteria
  Bacterial resistance: Ampicillin, 100 μg/mL
  Growth temperature: 37°C
  Growth strain: DH5alpha
  Copy number: High Copy
Gene/Insert
  Gene/Insert name: T4 Lysozyme (alt name: 186A)
  Species: Bacteriophage T4
  Insert size (bp): 600
  Mutation: P86A
  GenBank ID: NP_049736
  Entrez Gene: e (a.k.a. T4p123)
  Cloning method: Restriction Enzyme; 5′ cloning site BamHI (not destroyed); 3′ cloning site HindIII (not destroyed)
  Sequencing primers: 5′ na; 3′ GGCGTATCACGAGGCCC
Terms and licenses: Academic/Nonprofit Terms; Industry Terms: Not Available to Industry
Depositor comments: The BamHI site is 27 bp from the ATG and the HindIII site is 115 bp from the stop.
How to cite: T4 Lysozyme P86A was a gift from Brian Matthews (Addgene plasmid # 18412 ; http://n2t.net/addgene:18412 ; RRID:Addgene_18412)
