[The description below was written by a language model from this plasmid's Addgene catalogue record.]
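Description:
T4 Lysozyme P86A is a bacterial expression plasmid built on the pHS1403 backbone (about 5 kb without insert) that carries a mutant version of the bacteriophage T4 lysozyme gene (gene e). It is maintained as a high-copy plasmid in E. coli and selected through ampicillin resistance. The record does not state which promoter drives expression or which origin of replication is present, and no feature table is available to confirm these or other backbone elements.

The insert is roughly 600 bp and encodes T4 lysozyme with a single substitution, proline 86 to alanine. It was placed in the vector by restriction cloning between BamHI at the 5′ end and HindIII at the 3′ end, and both sites remain intact, so the fragment can be excised or moved to another vector. According to the depositor's notes, the BamHI site lies 27 bp from the start codon and the HindIII site 115 bp from the stop codon, meaning the cloned fragment includes short flanking untranslated stretches around the coding region. No fusion tags or reporters are recorded.

T4 lysozyme is a small phage-encoded enzyme that degrades the bacterial cell wall, and it is a widely used model protein for examining how individual amino-acid changes affect folding, stability and structure. A point mutant replacing a proline with alanine fits that kind of work, with the plasmid serving to produce the variant protein in bacteria, although the record itself does not spell out a specific intended application.
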