>Addgene plasmid #18412 | T4 Lysozyme P86A | addgene partial sequence | sequence record 24198 | 3primeUP
GCTANGNAAAAAGCCCGCTCATTAGGCGGGCTCAGATCTGCTCATGTTTGACAGCTTATCATCGATAAGC
TTCGGCAATAAATTCTTGATATGTTTTCATATGTTTCCTTTAAATATTTTAATTAGTAATTGTCTATTCA
AGTAATTGTGAATATACTATCACAATTCCAAGAGAAAGTAAACAGCTTTATAGATTTTTATACGCGTCCC
AAGTGCCAGTTCTAAACGTTGTAATGACTCGTTTTGCGCGATTAGGTGTTTGATTATACCATCTACTTTT
AGCTAAGTTAACTGCTGCTTCATCCCAGCGTTTTTGTTGAAGCATACGTAAAGAGTTAGTAAATCCTGCC
ACACCGGTTTCTCCCATTTGGAAAACCATATTAATCAATGCACAGCGACGAACCGCATCAAGAGAATCAT
AAACAGCTTTTAATTTAGCATTTCTCAGAATTCCGCGAACAGCAGCATCAACATCCTGATTAAAGAGTTT
TTCAGCCTCATCTTTTGTAATTACACCATTGCAATTACGCCCAATAGCTTTATCTAATTCAGATTTAGCA
GCATTAAGTGATGGACTTTTTGTAAGCAAATGACCGATGCCAATAGTGTAATAGCCTTCTGTGTCTTTAT
AGATTTTAAGTCTAAGACCTTCATCTATACGTAACATTTCAAATATATTCATAATACCTCCTAAGCATCG
ATGGATCCTGTTTCCTGTGTGAAATTGTTATCCGCTCACAATTCCACACATTATACGAGCCGATGATTAA
TTGTCAACAGGGGGATGGGGAGTAAGC
